Addgene plasmid #98670: TDP-43_CTD_A321G
Purpose: Expresses 6xHis-tagged C-terminal domain of TDP-43 with A321G
Depositing lab: Nicolas Fawzi. Depositing organization: Brown University. Publication: ALS Mutations Disrupt Phase Separation Mediated by alpha-Helical Structure in the TDP-43 Low-Complexity C-Terminal Domain. Conicella AE, Zerze GH, Mittal J, Fawzi NL. Structure. 2016 Sep 6;24(9):1537-49. doi: 10.1016/j.str.2016.07.007. Epub 2016 Aug 18. PubMed 27545621.
Backbone
  Vector backbone: pJ411
  Vector type: Bacterial Expression
Growth in bacteria
  Bacterial resistance: Kanamycin, 50 μg/mL
  Growth temperature: 37°C
  Growth strain: DH5alpha
  Copy number: High Copy
Gene/Insert
  Gene/Insert name: TDP-43
  Species: H. sapiens (human)
  Mutation: A321G
  Entrez Gene: TARDBP (a.k.a. ALS10, TDP-43)
  Tag / fusion protein: 6xHis (N terminal on backbone)
  Cloning method: Restriction Enzyme; 5′ cloning site Unknown (unknown if destroyed); 3′ cloning site Unknown (unknown if destroyed)
Terms and licenses: Academic/Nonprofit Terms; Industry Terms: Not Available to Industry
How to cite: TDP-43_CTD_A321G was a gift from Nicolas Fawzi (Addgene plasmid # 98670 ; http://n2t.net/addgene:98670 ; RRID:Addgene_98670)
