[The description below was written by a language model from this plasmid's Addgene catalogue record and pLannotate feature annotations shown in this document.]
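Description:
TDP-43_CTD_A321G is a bacterial expression plasmid built on the pJ411 backbone for producing the low-complexity C-terminal domain of human TDP-43 (gene TARDBP) carrying the A321G substitution. It is about 4.5 kb, replicates in E. coli from a high-copy ColE1/pUC-type origin, and is selected with kanamycin through an aminoglycoside phosphotransferase (KanR) gene that appears to be driven by a fragment of the bla (AmpR) promoter. Short rrnB terminator fragments, a 5S rRNA segment and small KanR and lacZα remnants are also annotated; these are most likely backbone insulating or leftover sequences rather than functional payload.

The expression cassette consists of a T7 promoter immediately followed by a lac operator, the TARDBP fragment, and a T7 terminator. The plasmid also carries lacI with its own promoter, so the encoded lac repressor holds the T7/lac promoter off until an inducer such as IPTG is added. Transcription requires a host that supplies T7 RNA polymerase. The catalogue lists an N-terminal 6xHis tag contributed by the backbone, which allows nickel-affinity purification. The tag is not annotated separately in the feature table, but the gap between the operator and the start of the annotated TARDBP fragment leaves room for a ribosome binding site and tag sequence. The cloning sites are recorded as unknown.

The associated publication concerns how ALS-linked mutations disrupt phase separation mediated by an α-helical region of the TDP-43 C-terminal domain. This variant is therefore suited to making recombinant protein for biophysical and structural comparison with the wild-type domain, although the record does not say whether A321G is a disease-associated or a designed mutation.
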