Features (pLannotate 1.2.2; 14 found; start..end, strand, type, name):
      1..19      +  promoter       T7 promoter: promoter for bacteriophage T7 RNA polymerase
     20..44      +  protein_bind   lac operator: The lac repressor binds to the lac operator to inhibit transcription in E. coli. This inhibition can be relieved by adding lactose or isopropyl-β-D-thiogalactopyranoside (IPTG). lac repressor encoded by lacI
     84..593     +  CDS            TARDBP (fragment): TADBP_HUMAN - Also known as TDP43. Experimental evidence at protein level: Swiss-Prot protein existence level 1. RNA-binding protein that is involved in various steps of RNA biogenesis and processing (PubMed:23519609). Preferentially binds, via its two RNA recognition motifs RRM1 and RRM2, to GU-repeats on RNA molecules predominantly localized within long introns and in the 3'UTR of mRNAs (PubMed:23519609, PubMed:24240615, PubMed:24464995). In turn, regulates the splicing of many non-coding and protein-coding RNAs including proteins involved in neuronal survival, as well as mRNAs that encode p
    607..654     +  terminator     T7 terminator: transcription terminator for bacteriophage T7 RNA polymerase
    714..754     -  terminator     rrnB T1 terminator (fragment): transcription terminator T1 from the E. coli rrnB gene
    756..871     -  ncRNA          5S rRNA: Accession: RF00001 - 5S ribosomal RNA
    902..926     +  CDS            KanR (fragment): aminoglycoside phosphotransferase; aph(3')-Ia; confers resistance to kanamycin in bacteria or G418 (Geneticin®) in eukaryotes
    956..1052    +  promoter       AmpR promoter (fragment): bla
   1055..1864    +  CDS            KanR: aminoglycoside phosphotransferase; aph(3')-Ia; confers resistance to kanamycin in bacteria or G418 (Geneticin®) in eukaryotes
   1873..1946    +  promoter       lacI promoter (fragment): lacI
   1947..3026    +  CDS            lacI: LACI_ECOLI - Experimental evidence at protein level: Swiss-Prot protein existence level 1. Repressor of the lactose operon. Binds allolactose as an inducer. From Escherichia coli (strain K12).
   3115..3703    +  rep_origin     ori: high-copy-number ColE1/pMB1/pBR322/pUC origin of replication
   3928..3945    +  terminator     rrnB T2 terminator (fragment): transcription terminator T2 from the E. coli rrnB gene
   3970..3989    -  CDS            lacZα (fragment): LacZα fragment of β-galactosidase; lacZ fragment
>Addgene plasmid #98670 | TDP-43_CTD_A321G | addgene full sequence | sequence record 189271 | Addgene NGS Result
TAATACGACTCACTATAGGGGAATTGTGAGCGGATAACAATTCCCCTCTAGAAATAATTTTGTTTAACTT
TTGAAGGAGATATACCATGGGTAGCGACAAGATTCATCACCACCATCATCATGAGAACTTATACTTTCAA
GGCCATATGAACCGCCAACTGGAACGTTCCGGTCGTTTCGGTGGTAATCCGGGTGGTTTCGGCAACCAGG
GTGGCTTTGGCAATTCGCGTGGCGGTGGTGCCGGCTTGGGCAATAACCAAGGTTCCAATATGGGTGGCGG
TATGAACTTTGGTGCCTTCTCCATCAATCCGGGAATGATGGCGGCTGCACAAGCGGCGCTGCAGTCTAGC
TGGGGTATGATGGGCATGCTGGCGAGCCAGCAGAACCAGTCAGGCCCGAGCGGCAATAATCAGAATCAAG
GTAACATGCAGCGTGAACCGAATCAAGCGTTTGGTAGCGGTAACAATAGCTACAGCGGTAGCAACAGCGG
TGCGGCAATCGGCTGGGGTAGCGCAAGCAATGCGGGCAGCGGTAGCGGTTTCAACGGCGGCTTTGGTAGC
AGCATGGATAGCAAGAGCTCCGGTTGGGGCATGTAACTCGAGCCCCCTAGCATAACCCCTTGGGGCCTCT
AAACGGGTCTTGAGGGGTTTTTTGCCCCTGAGACGCGTCAATCGAGTTCGTACCTAAGGGCGACACCCCC
TAATTAGCCCGGGCGAAAGGCCCAGTCTTTCGACTGAGCCTTTCGTTTTATTTGATGCCTGGCAGTTCCC
TACTCTCGCATGGGGAGTCCCCACACTACCATCGGCGCTACGGCGTTTCACTTCTGAGTTCGGCATGGGG
TCAGGTGGGACCACCGCGCTACTGCCGCCAGGCAAACAAGGGGTGTTATGAGCCATATTCAGGTATAAAT
GGGCTCGCGATAATGTTCAGAATTGGTTAATTGGTTGTAACACTGACCCCTATTTGTTTATTTTTCTAAA
TACATTCAAATATGTATCCGCTCATGAGACAATAACCCTGATAAATGCTTCAATAATATTGAAAAAGGAA
GAATATGAGCCATATTCAACGGGAAACGTCGAGGCCGCGATTAAATTCCAACATGGATGCTGATTTATAT
GGGTATAAATGGGCTCGCGATAATGTCGGGCAATCAGGTGCGACAATCTATCGCTTGTATGGGAAGCCCG
ATGCGCCAGAGTTGTTTCTGAAACATGGCAAAGGTAGCGTTGCCAATGATGTTACAGATGAGATGGTCAG
ACTAAACTGGCTGACGGAATTTATGCCACTTCCGACCATCAAGCATTTTATCCGTACTCCTGATGATGCA
TGGTTACTCACCACTGCGATCCCCGGAAAAACAGCGTTCCAGGTATTAGAAGAATATCCTGATTCAGGTG
AAAATATTGTTGATGCGCTGGCAGTGTTCCTGCGCCGGTTGCACTCGATTCCTGTTTGTAATTGTCCTTT
TAACAGCGATCGCGTATTTCGCCTCGCTCAGGCGCAATCACGAATGAATAACGGTTTGGTTGATGCGAGT
GATTTTGATGACGAGCGTAATGGCTGGCCTGTTGAACAAGTCTGGAAAGAAATGCATAAACTTTTGCCAT
TCTCACCGGATTCAGTCGTCACTCATGGTGATTTCTCACTTGATAACCTTATTTTTGACGAGGGGAAATT
AATAGGTTGTATTGATGTTGGACGAGTCGGAATCGCAGACCGATACCAGGATCTTGCCATCCTATGGAAC
TGCCTCGGTGAGTTTTCTCCTTCATTACAGAAACGGCTTTTTCAAAAATATGGTATTGATAATCCTGATA
TGAATAAATTGCAATTTCATTTGATGCTCGATGAGTTTTTCTAAGCGGCGCGCCATCGAATGGCGCAAAA
CCTTTCGCGGTATGTCATGATAGCGCCCGGAAGAGAGTCAATTCAGGGTGGTGAATATGAAACCAGTAAC
GTTATACGATGTCGCAGAGTATGCCGGTGTCTCTTATCAGACCGTTTCCCGCGTGGTGAACCAGGCCAGC
CACGTTTCTGCGAAAACGCGGGAAAAAGTGGAAGCGGCGATGGCGGAGCTGAATTACATTCCCAACCGCG
TGGCACAACAACTGGCGGGCAAACAGTCGTTGCTGATTGGCGTTGCCACCTCCAGTCTGGCCCTGCACGC
GCCGTCGCAAATTGTCGCGGCGATTAAATCTCGCGCCGATCAACTGGGTGCCAGCGTGGTGGTGTCGATG
GTAGAACGAAGCGGCGTCGAAGCCTGTAAAGCGGCGGTGCACAATCTTCTCGCGCAACGCGTCAGTGGGC
TGATCATTAACTATCCGCTGGATGACCAGGATGCCATTGCTGTGGAAGCTGCCTGCACTAATGTTCCGGC
GTTATTTCTTGATGTCTCTGACCAGACACCCATCAACAGTATTATTTTCTCCCATGAGGACGGTACGCGA
CTGGGCGTGGAGCATCTGGTCGCATTGGGTCACCAGCAAATCGCGCTGTTAGCGGGCCCATTAAGTTCTG
TCTCGGCGCGTCTGCGTCTGGCTGGCTGGCATAAATATCTCACTCGCAATCAAATTCAGCCGATAGCGGA
ACGGGAAGGCGACTGGAGTGCCATGTCCGGTTTTCAACAAACCATGCAAATGCTGAATGAGGGCATCGTT
CCCACTGCGATGCTGGTTGCCAACGATCAGATGGCGCTGGGCGCAATGCGCGCCATTACCGAGTCCGGGC
TGCGCGTTGGTGCGGATATCTCGGTAGTGGGATACGACGATACCGAAGATAGCTCATGTTATATCCCGCC
GTTAACCACCATCAAACAGGATTTTCGCCTGCTGGGGCAAACCAGCGTGGACCGCTTGCTGCAACTCTCT
CAGGGCCAGGCGGTGAAGGGCAATCAGCTGTTGCCAGTCTCACTGGTGAAAAGAAAAACCACCCTGGCGC
CCAATACGCAAACCGCCTCTCCCCGCGCGTTGGCCGATTCATTAATGCAGCTGGCACGACAGGTTTCCCG
ACTGGAAAGCGGGCAGTGACTCATGACCAAAATCCCTTAACGTGAGTTACGCGCGCGTCGTTCCACTGAG
CGTCAGACCCCGTAGAAAAGATCAAAGGATCTTCTTGAGATCCTTTTTTTCTGCGCGTAATCTGCTGCTT
GCAAACAAAAAAACCACCGCTACCAGCGGTGGTTTGTTTGCCGGATCAAGAGCTACCAACTCTTTTTCCG
AAGGTAACTGGCTTCAGCAGAGCGCAGATACCAAATACTGTTCTTCTAGTGTAGCCGTAGTTAGCCCACC
ACTTCAAGAACTCTGTAGCACCGCCTACATACCTCGCTCTGCTAATCCTGTTACCAGTGGCTGCTGCCAG
TGGCGATAAGTCGTGTCTTACCGGGTTGGACTCAAGACGATAGTTACCGGATAAGGCGCAGCGGTCGGGC
TGAACGGGGGGTTCGTGCACACAGCCCAGCTTGGAGCGAACGACCTACACCGAACTGAGATACCTACAGC
GTGAGCTATGAGAAAGCGCCACGCTTCCCGAAGGGAGAAAGGCGGACAGGTATCCGGTAAGCGGCAGGGT
CGGAACAGGAGAGCGCACGAGGGAGCTTCCAGGGGGAAACGCCTGGTATCTTTATAGTCCTGTCGGGTTT
CGCCACCTCTGACTTGAGCGTCGATTTTTGTGATGCTCGTCAGGGGGGCGGAGCCTATGGAAAAACGCCA
GCAACGCGGCCTTTTTACGGTTCCTGGCCTTTTGCTGGCCTTTTGCTCACATGTTCTTTCCTGCGTTATC
CCCTGATTCTGTGGATAACCGTATTACCGCCTTTGAGTGAGCTGATACCGCTCGCCGCAGCCGAACGACC
GAGCGCAGCGAGTCAGTGAGCGAGGAAGCGGAAGGCGAGAGTAGGGAACTGCCAGGCATCAAACTAAGCA
GAAGGCCCCTGACGGATGGCCTTTTTGCGTTTCTACAAACTCTTTCTGTGTTGTAAAACGACGGCCAGTC
TTAAGCTCGGGCCCCCTGGGCGGTTCTGATAACGAGTAATCGTTAATCCGCAAATAACGTAAAAACCCGC
TTCGGCGGGTTTTTTTATGGGGGGAGTTTAGGGAAAGAGCATTTGTCAGAATATTTAAGGGCGCCTGTCA
CTTTGCTTGATATATGAGAATTATTTAACCTTATAAATGAGAAAAAAGCAACGCACTTTAAATAAGATAC
GTTGCTTTTTCGATTGATGAACACCTATAATTAAACTATTCATCTATTATTTATGATTTTTTGTATATAC
AATATTTCTAGTTTGTTAAAGAGAATTAAGAAAATAAATCTCGAAAATAATAAAGGGAAAATCAGTTTTT
GATATCAAAATTATACATGTCAACGATAATACAAAATATAATACAAACTATAAGATGTTATCAGTATTTA
TTATGCATTTAGAATAAATTTTGTGTCGCCCTTCCGCGAAAT
